Addgene plasmid #8662: p4456 FLAG-hPLIC-2 NTF
Depositing lab: Peter Howley. Depositing organization: Harvard Medical School. Publication: The hPLIC proteins may provide a link between the ubiquitination machinery and the proteasome. Kleijnen MF, Shih AH, Zhou P, Kumar S, Soccio RE, Kedersha NL, Gill G, Howley PM. Mol Cell 2000 Aug;6(2):409-19. 10.1016/S1097-2765(00)00040-X PubMed 10983987.
Backbone
  Vector backbone: pCMV4
  Backbone size w/o insert (bp): 4874
  Vector type: Mammalian Expression
Growth in bacteria
  Bacterial resistance: Ampicillin, 100 μg/mL
  Growth temperature: 37°C
  Growth strain: DH5alpha
  Copy number: High Copy
Gene/Insert
  Gene/Insert name: hPLIC-2
  Species: H. sapiens (human)
  Mutation: N-terminal fragment: amino acids 1-107 of hPLIC-2
  Entrez Gene: UBQLN2 (a.k.a. ALS15, CHAP1, DSK2, HRIHFB2157, N4BP4, PLIC2)
  Tag / fusion protein: FLAG (N terminal on insert)
  Cloning method: Restriction Enzyme; 5′ cloning site HindIII (not destroyed); 3′ cloning site XbaI (not destroyed)
  Sequencing primers: 5′ CMV-F
Terms and licenses: Academic/Nonprofit Terms; Industry Terms: Not Available to Industry
Depositor comments: See author's map.
How to cite: p4456 FLAG-hPLIC-2 NTF was a gift from Peter Howley (Addgene plasmid # 8662 ; http://n2t.net/addgene:8662 ; RRID:Addgene_8662)
