[The description below was written by a language model from this plasmid's Addgene catalogue record.]
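Description:
p4456 FLAG-hPLIC-2 NTF is a mammalian expression plasmid built on the pCMV4 backbone (about 4.9 kb without insert). It is propagated in E. coli as a high-copy plasmid under ampicillin selection. The record lists no mammalian selection marker, so it appears suited mainly to transient transfection. The promoter is not named explicitly, but the pCMV4 backbone name and the use of a CMV forward sequencing primer point to expression from the cytomegalovirus immediate-early promoter, which gives strong constitutive transcription in most cultured mammalian cells.

The insert is a truncated form of human hPLIC-2, the product of the UBQLN2 gene (ubiquilin-2). It encodes only the N-terminal fragment, amino acids 1-107, and was cloned between HindIII and XbaI sites that both remain intact. A FLAG epitope is fused to the N terminus of the fragment, allowing detection by immunoblotting or immunofluorescence and recovery by immunoprecipitation with anti-FLAG antibodies. From general knowledge of ubiquilins, the N-terminal portion of the protein contains the ubiquitin-like domain, while the ubiquitin-associated domain lies at the C terminus and would be absent here, although the record does not annotate these domains.

The construct comes from work on whether the hPLIC proteins link the ubiquitination machinery to the proteasome. A tagged deletion fragment of this kind is typically used in domain-mapping experiments, comparing its binding partners or cellular effects with those of the full-length protein and other fragments. No feature table was supplied, and the depositor refers users to the author's map for details of the plasmid layout.
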