>Addgene plasmid #8662 | p4456 FLAG-hPLIC-2 NTF | addgene partial sequence | sequence record 17143 | CMV-F 5'-CGCAAATGGGCGGTAGGCGTG-3'
AGCAGAGCTCGTTTAGTGACCGTCAGAATTGTTTTTATTTTTAATTTTCTTTCAATACTTCCATCGAATT
CAGATCTGGTACCACGCGTATCGATAAGCTTATGGACTACAAGGACGACGATGACAAGGCTGAGAATGGC
GAGAGCAGCGGCCCCCCGCGCCCCTCCCGCGGCCCTGCTGCGGCCCAAGGCTCGGCTGCTGCCCCGGCTG
AGCCTAAAATCATCAAAGTCACGGTGAAGACTCCCAAAGAGAAAGAGGAGTTCGCGGTGCCCGAGAACAG
CTCGGTTCAGCAGTTTAAGGAAGCGATTTCGAAACGCTTCAAATCCCAAACCGATCAGCTAGTGCTGATT
TTTGCCGGAAAAATCTTAAAAGATCAAGATACCTTGATCCAGCATGGCATCCATGATGGGCTGACTGTTC
ACCTTGTCATCAAAAGCCAGAACCGATAATCTAGAGGATCCCGGGTGGCATCCCTGTGACCCCTCCCCAG
TGCCTCTCCTGGCCCTGGAAGTTGCCACTCCAGTGCCCACCAGCCTTGTCCTAATAAAATTAAGTTGCAT
CATTTTGTCTGACTAGGTGTCCTTCT
